>Addgene plasmid #41287 | TAL3113 | depositor partial sequence | sequence record 54926 | TAL3113 sequence 2430 bps
TCTAGAGCTAGCACCATGGACTACAAAGACCATGACGGTGATTATAAAGATCATGACATCGATTACAAGG
ATGACGATGACAAGATGGCCCCCAAGAAGAAGAGGAAGGTGGGCATTCACCGCGGGGTACCTATGGTGGA
CTTGAGGACACTCGGTTATTCGCAACAGCAACAGGAGAAAATCAAGCCTAAGGTCAGGAGCACCGTCGCG
CAACACCACGAGGCGCTTGTGGGGCATGGCTTCACTCATGCGCATATTGTCGCGCTTTCACAGCACCCTG
CGGCGCTTGGGACGGTGGCTGTCAAATACCAAGATATGATTGCGGCCCTGCCCGAAGCCACGCACGAGGC
AATTGTAGGGGTCGGTAAACAGTGGTCGGGAGCGCGAGCACTTGAGGCGCTGCTGACTGTGGCGGGTGAG
CTTAGGGGGCCTCCGCTCCAGCTCGACACCGGGCAGCTGCTGAAGATCGCGAAGAGAGGGGGAGTAACAG
CGGTAGAGGCAGTGCACGCCTGGCGCAATGCGCTCACCGGGGCCCCCTTGAACCTGACCCCAGACCAGGT
AGTCGCAATCGCGTCGAACATTGGGGGAAAGCAAGCCCTGGAAACCGTGCAAAGGTTGTTGCCGGTCCTT
TGTCAAGACCACGGCCTTACACCGGAGCAAGTCGTGGCCATTGCATCCCACGACGGTGGCAAACAGGCTC
TTGAGACGGTTCAGAGACTTCTCCCAGTTCTCTGTCAAGCCCACGGGCTGACTCCCGATCAAGTTGTAGC
GATTGCGAATAACAATGGAGGGAAACAAGCATTGGAGACTGTCCAACGGCTCCTTCCCGTGTTGTGTCAA
GCCCACGGTTTGACGCCTGCACAAGTGGTCGCCATCGCCAACAACAACGGCGGTAAGCAGGCGCTGGAAA
CAGTACAGCGCCTGCTGCCTGTACTGTGCCAGGATCATGGACTGACCCCAGACCAGGTAGTCGCAATCGC
GTCACATGACGGGGGAAAGCAAGCCCTGGAAACCGTGCAAAGGTTGTTGCCGGTCCTTTGTCAAGACCAC
GGCCTTACACCGGAGCAAGTCGTGGCCATTGCAAGCAATGGGGGTGGCAAACAGGCTCTTGAGACGGTTC
AGAGACTTCTCCCAGTTCTCTGTCAAGCCCACGGGCTGACTCCCGATCAAGTTGTAGCGATTGCGTCGCA
TGACGGAGGGAAACAAGCATTGGAGACTGTCCAACGGCTCCTTCCCGTGTTGTGTCAAGCCCACGGTTTG
ACGCCTGCACAAGTGGTCGCCATCGCCAGCCATGATGGCGGTAAGCAGGCGCTGGAAACAGTACAGCGCC
TGCTGCCTGTACTGTGCCAGGATCATGGACTGACCCCAGACCAGGTAGTCGCAATCGCGAACAATAATGG
GGGAAAGCAAGCCCTGGAAACCGTGCAAAGGTTGTTGCCGGTCCTTTGTCAAGACCACGGCCTTACACCG
GAGCAAGTCGTGGCCATTGCATCCCACGACGGTGGCAAACAGGCTCTTGAGACGGTTCAGAGACTTCTCC
CAGTTCTCTGTCAAGCCCACGGGCTGACTCCCGATCAAGTTGTAGCGATTGCGTCCAACGGTGGAGGGAA
ACAAGCATTGGAGACTGTCCAACGGCTCCTTCCCGTGTTGTGTCAAGCCCACGGTTTGACGCCTGCACAA
GTGGTCGCCATCGCCAACAACAACGGCGGTAAGCAGGCGCTGGAAACAGTACAGCGCCTGCTGCCTGTAC
TGTGCCAGGATCATGGACTGACCCCAGACCAGGTAGTCGCAATCGCGTCACATGACGGGGGAAAGCAAGC
CCTGGAAACCGTGCAAAGGTTGTTGCCGGTCCTTTGTCAAGACCACGGCCTTACACCGGAGCAAGTCGTG
GCCATTGCAAGCAATGGGGGTGGCAAACAGGCTCTTGAGACGGTTCAGAGACTTCTCCCAGTTCTCTGTC
AAGCCCACGGGCTGACTCCCGATCAAGTTGTAGCGATTGCGTCGCATGACGGAGGGAAACAAGCATTGGA
GACTGTCCAACGGCTCCTTCCCGTGTTGTGTCAAGCCCACGGTTTGACGCCTGCACAAGTGGTCGCCATC
GCCAGCCATGATGGCGGTAAGCAGGCGCTGGAAACAGTACAGCGCCTGCTGCCTGTACTGTGCCAGGATC
ATGGACTGACACCCGAACAGGTGGTCGCCATTGCTAATAATAACGGAGGACGGCCAGCCTTGGAGTCCAT
CGTAGCCCAATTGTCCAGGCCCGATCCCGCGTTGGCTGCGTTAACGAATGACCATCTGGTGGCGTTGGCA
TGTCTTGGTGGACGACCCGCGCTCGATGCAGTCAAAAAGGGTCTGCCTCATGCTCCCGCATTGATCAAAA
GAACCAACCGGCGGATTCCCGAGAGAACTTCCCATCGAGTCGCGGGATCC
