>Addgene plasmid #41287 | TAL3113 | addgene partial sequence | sequence record 56448 | JDS-TALEN-F 5'-TAGGGGTCGGTAAACAGTGG-3'
GCGCTGCTGACTGTGGCGGGTGAGCTTAGGGGGCCTCCGCTCCAGCTCGACACCGGGCAGCTGCTGAAGA
TCGCGAAGAGAGGGGGAGTAACAGCGGTAGAGGCAGTGCACGCCTGGCGCAATGCGCTCACCGGGGCCCC
CTTGAACCTGACCCCAGACCAGGTAGTCGCAATCGCGTCGAACATTGGGGGAAAGCAAGCCCTGGAAACC
GTGCAAAGGTTGTTGCCGGTCCTTTGTCAAGACCACGGCCTTACACCGGAGCAAGTCGTGGCCATTGCAT
CCCACGACGGTGGCAAACAGGCTCTTGAGACGGTTCAGAGACTTCTCCCAGTTCTCTGTCAAGCCCACGG
GCTGACTCCCGATCAAGTTGTAGCGATTGCGAATAACAATGGAGGGAAACAAGCATTGGAGACTGTCCAA
CGGCTCCTTCCCGTGTTGTGTCAAGCCCACGGTTTGACGCCTGCACAAGTGGTCGCCATCGCCAACAACA
ACGGCGGTAAGCAGGCGCTGGAAACAGTACAGCGCCTGCTGCCTGTACTGTGCCAGGATCATGGACTGAC
CCCAGACCAGGTAGTCGCAATCGCGTCACATGACGGGGGAAAGCAAGCCCTGGAAACCGTGCAAAGGTTG
TTGCCGGTCCTTTGTCAAGACCACGGCCTTACACCGGAGCAAGTCGTGGCCATTGCAAGCAATGGGGGTG
GCAAACAGGCTCTTGAGACGGTTCAGAGACTTCTCCCAGTTCTCTGTCAAGCCCACGGGCTGACTCCCGA
TCAAGTTGTAGCGATTGCGTCGCATGACGGAGGGAAACAAGCATTGGAGACTGTCCAACGGCTCCTTCCC
GTGTTGTGTCAAGCCCACGGTTTGACGCCTGCACAAGTGGTCGCCATCGCCAGCCATGATGGCGGTAAGC
AGGCGCTGGAA
