[The description below was written by a language model from this plasmid's Addgene catalogue record.]
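Description:
TAL3113 is a TALEN expression plasmid built on the JDS74 backbone (about 6.4 kb without insert). It encodes the "right" half of an engineered TAL effector nuclease pair directed against the zebrafish mcu gene (zgc:153607, also known as ccdc109a). The roughly 1.6 kb insert, listed as ZebrafishCommunity-mcu-Right, presumably corresponds to the customised array of TAL effector repeats that sets DNA-binding specificity for one half-site in the target locus. It was introduced by restriction cloning in a way that destroyed both junction sites. The backbone provides the flanking parts of the fusion protein: an N-terminal 3X Flag tag for detection and a C-terminal wild-type FokI nuclease domain. Because FokI cuts only as a dimer, this construct is meant to be used with a partner "left" TALEN that binds the opposite half-site, so that the two nuclease domains meet over the spacer and make a double-strand break.

Expression is driven by a CMV promoter for mammalian cells. The vector type also lists T7, indicating a T7 promoter that allows in vitro transcription of TALEN mRNA, the usual route for delivery into zebrafish embryos by injection. The BGH reverse sequencing primer suggests a BGH polyadenylation region downstream, though no feature table is provided to confirm this or other elements. The plasmid is maintained in E. coli at high copy under ampicillin selection. Its intended use, in line with the associated publication, is targeted disruption of mcu in zebrafish through error-prone repair of nuclease-induced breaks. The depositor advises confirming the plasmid by diagnostic digest before use, a sensible precaution given the repetitive TAL array.
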