Addgene plasmid #41287: TAL3113
Depositing lab: Keith Joung. Depositing organization: Massachusetts General Hospital. Publication: Targeted gene disruption in somatic zebrafish cells using engineered TALENs. Sander JD, Cade L, Khayter C, Reyon D, Peterson RT, Joung JK, Yeh JR. Nat Biotechnol. 2011 Aug 5;29(8):697-8. doi: 10.1038/nbt.1934. PubMed 21822241.
Backbone
  Vector backbone: JDS74
  Backbone manufacturer: Addgene plasmid #32288
  Backbone size w/o insert (bp): 6447
  Vector type: Mammalian Expression ; T7
Growth in bacteria
  Bacterial resistance: Ampicillin, 100 μg/mL
  Growth temperature: 37°C
  Growth strain: XL1 Blue
  Copy number: High Copy
Gene/Insert
  Gene/Insert name: ZebrafishCommunity-mcu-Right (alt name: mcu)
  Species: D. rerio (zebrafish)
  Insert size (bp): 1640
  Entrez Gene: zgc:153607 (a.k.a. ccdc109a)
  Promoter: CMV
  Tag / fusion protein: 3X Flag (N terminal on backbone); WT FOKI (C terminal on backbone)
  Cloning method: Restriction Enzyme; 5′ cloning site N/A (destroyed during cloning); 3′ cloning site N/A (destroyed during cloning)
  Sequencing primers: 5′ CMV-F; 3′ BGH-rev
Terms and licenses: Academic/Nonprofit Terms; Industry Terms: Not Available to Industry
Depositor comments: Target binding site: TACGGCTCCGCTGCTCCG It is strongly recommended that users perform a diagnostic digest to verify this plasmid prior to use. For example, a double digest of the plasmid with BamHI and KpnI should result in two bands at 2.3kb and 5.8kb.
How to cite: TAL3113 was a gift from Keith Joung (Addgene plasmid # 41287 ; http://n2t.net/addgene:41287 ; RRID:Addgene_41287)
